>Addgene plasmid #113442 | pcDNA3.1 NL | addgene full sequence | sequence record 218186 | Addgene NGS Result
CAAGGCTTGACCGACAATTGCATGAAGAATCTGCTTAGGGTTAGGCGTTTTGCGCTGCTTCGCGATGTAC
GGGCCAGATATACGCGTTGACATTGATTATTGACTAGTTATTAATAGTAATCAATTACGGGGTCATTAGT
TCATAGCCCATATATGGAGTTCCGCGTTACATAACTTACGGTAAATGGCCCGCCTGGCTGACCGCCCAAC
GACCCCCGCCCATTGACGTCAATAATGACGTATGTTCCCATAGTAACGCCAATAGGGACTTTCCATTGAC
GTCAATGGGTGGAGTATTTACGGTAAACTGCCCACTTGGCAGTACATCAAGTGTATCATATGCCAAGTAC
GCCCCCTATTGACGTCAATGACGGTAAATGGCCCGCCTGGCATTATGCCCAGTACATGACCTTATGGGAC
TTTCCTACTTGGCAGTACATCTACGTATTAGTCATCGCTATTACCATGGTGATGCGGTTTTGGCAGTACA
TCAATGGGCGTGGATAGCGGTTTGACTCACGGGGATTTCCAAGTCTCCACCCCATTGACGTCAATGGGAG
TTTGTTTTGGCACCAAAATCAACGGGACTTTCCAAAATGTCGTAACAACTCCGCCCCATTGACGCAAATG
GGCGGTAGGCGTGTACGGTGGGAGGTCTATATAAGCAGAGCTCTCTGGCTAACTAGAGAACCCACTGCTT
ACTGGCTTATCGAAATTAATACGACTCACTATAGGGAGACCCAAGCTGGCTAGCACCATGGAACAGAAAC
TGATCTCTGAAGAAGACCTGGTCTTCACACTCGAAGATTTCGTTGGGGACTGGCGACAGACAGCCGGCTA
CAACCTGGACCAAGTCCTTGAACAGGGAGGTGTGTCCAGTTTGTTTCAGAATCTCGGGGTGTCCGTAACT
CCGATCCAAAGGATTGTCCTGAGCGGTGAAAATGGGCTGAAGATCGACATCCATGTCATCATCCCGTATG
AAGGTCTGAGCGGCGACCAAATGGGCCAGATCGAAAAAATTTTTAAGGTGGTGTACCCTGTGGATGATCA
TCACTTTAAGGTGATCCTGCACTATGGCACACTGGTAATCGACGGGGTTACGCCGAACATGATCGACTAT
TTCGGACGGCCGTATGAAGGCATCGCCGTGTTCGACGGCAAAAAGATCACTGTAACAGGGACCCTGTGGA
ACGGCAACAAAATTATCGACGAGCGCCTGATCAACCCCGACGGCTCCCTGCTGTTCCGAGTAACCATCAA
CGGAGTGACCGGCTGGCGGCTGTGCGAACGCATTCTGGCGTGAAAGCTTGGTACCGAGCTCGGATCCACT
AGTCCAGTGTGGTGGAATTCTGCAGATATCCAGCACAGTGGCGGCCGCTCGAGTCTAGAGGGCCCGTTTA
AACCCGCTGATCAGCCTCGACTGTGCCTTCTAGTTGCCAGCCATCTGTTGTTTGCCCCTCCCCCGTGCCT
TCCTTGACCCTGGAAGGTGCCACTCCCACTGTCCTTTCCTAATAAAATGAGGAAATTGCATCGCATTGTC
TGAGTAGGTGTCATTCTATTCTGGGGGGTGGGGTGGGGCAGGACAGCAAGGGGGAGGATTGGGAAGACAA
TAGCAGGCATGCTGGGGATGCGGTGGGCTCTATGGCTTCTGAGGCGGAAAGAACCAGCTGGGGCTCTAGG
GGGTATCCCC
[124 nt withheld, positions 1691-1814]
C
[91 nt withheld, positions 1816-1906]
A
[49 nt withheld, positions 1908-1956]
CCTTTGACGTTGGAGTCCACGTTCTTT
[37 nt withheld, positions 1984-2020]
ACCCTATCTCGGTCTATTCTTTTGATTTATAAGGGATTTTGCCGATTTCGGCCTATTGGTTAAAAAATGA
GCTGATTTAACAAAAATTTAACGCGAATTAATTCTGTGGAATGTGTGTCAGTTAGGGTGTGGAAAGTCCC
CAGGCTCCCCAGCAGGCAGAAGTATGCAAAGCATGCATCTCAATTAGTCAGCAACCAGGTGTGGAAAGTC
CCCAGGCTCCCCAGCAGGCAGAAGTATGCAAAGCATGCATCTCAATTAGTCAGCAACCATAGTCCCGCCC
CTAACTCCGCCCATCCCGCCCCTAACTCCGCCCAGTTCCGCCCATTCTCCGCCCCATGGCTGACTAATTT
TTTTTATTTATGCAGAGGCCGAGGCCGCCTCTGCCTCTGAGCTATTCCAGAAGTAGTGAGGAGGCTTTTT
TGGAGGCCTAGGCTTTTGCAAAAAGCTCCCGGGAGCTTGTATATCCATTTTCGGATCTGATCAAGAGACA
GGATGAGGATCGTTTCGCATGATTGAACAAGATGGATTGCACGCAGGTTCTCCGGCCGCTTGGGTGGAGA
GGCTATTCGGCTATGACTGGGCACAACAGACAATCGGCTGCTCTGATGCCGCCGTGTTCCGGCTGTCAGC
GCAGGGGCGCCCGGTTCTTTTTGTCAAGACCGACCTGTCCGGTGCCCTGAATGAACTGCAGGACGAGGCA
GCGCGGCTATCGTGGCTGGCCACGACGGGCGTTCCTTGCGCAGCTGTGCTCGACGTTGTCACTGAAGCGG
GAAGGGACTGGCTGCTATTGGGCGAAGTGCCGGGGCAGGATCTCCTGTCATCTCACCTTGCTCCTGCCGA
GAAAGTATCCATCATGGCTGATGCAATGCGGCGGCTGCATACGCTTGATCCGGCTACCTGCCCATTCGAC
CACCAAGCGAAACATCGCATCGAGCGAGCACGTACTCGGATGGAAGCCGGTCTTGTCGATCAGGATGATC
TGGACGAAGAGCATCAGGGGCTCGCGCCAGCCGAACTGTTCGCCAGGCTCAAGGCGCGCATGCCCGACGG
CGAGGATCTCGTCGTGACCCATGGCGATGCCTGCTTGCCGAATATCATGGTGGAAAATGGCCGCTTTTCT
GGATTCATCGACTGTGGCCGGCTGGGTGTGGCGGACCGCTATCAGGACATAGCGTTGGCTACCCGTGATA
TTGCTGAAGAGCTTGGCGGCGAATGGGCTGACCGCTTCCTCGTGCTTTACGGTATCGCCGCTCCCGATTC
GCAGCGCATCGCCTTCTATCGCCTTCTTGACGAGTTCTTCTGAGCGGGACTCTGGGGTTCGAAATGACCG
ACCAAGCGACGCCCAACCTGCCATCACGAGATTTCGATTCCACCGCCGCCTTCTATGAAAGGTTGGGCTT
CGGAATCGTTTTCCGGGACGCCGGCTGGATGATCCTCCAGCGCGGGGATCTCATGCTGGAGTTCTTCGCC
CACCCCAACTTGTTTATTGCAGCTTATAATGGTTACAAATAAAGCAATAGCATCACAAATTTCACAAATA
AAGCATTTTTTTCACTGCATTCTAGTTGTGGTTTGTCCAAACTCATCAATGTATCTTATCATGTCTGTAT
ACCGTCGACCTCTAGCTAGAGCTTGGCGTAATCATGGTCATAGCTGTTTCCTGTGTGAAATTGTTATCCG
CTCACAATTCCACACAACATACGAGCCGGAAGCATAAAGTGTAAAGCCTGGGGTGCCTAATGAGTGAGCT
AACTCACATTAATTGCGTTGCGCTCACTGCCCGCTTTCCAGTCGGGAAACCTGTCGTGCCAGCTGCATTA
ATGAATCGGCCAACGCGCGGGGAGAGGCGGTTTGCGTATTGGGCGCTCTTCCGCTTCCTCGCTCACTGAC
TCGCTGCGCTCGGTCGTTCGGCTGCGGCGAGCGGTATCAGCTCACTCAAAGGCGGTAATACGGTTATCCA
CAGAATCAGGGGATAACGCAGGAAAGAACATGTGAGCAAAAGGCCAGCAAAAGGCCAGGAACCGTAAAAA
GGCCGCGTTGCTGGCGTTTTTCCATAGGCTCCGCCCCCCTGACGAGCATCACAAAAATCGACGCTCAAGT
CAGAGGTGGCGAAACCCGACAGGACTATAAAGATACCAGGCGTTTCCCCCTGGAAGCTCCCTCGTGCGCT
CTCCTGTTCCGACCCTGCCGCTTACCGGATACCTGTCCGCCTTTCTCCCTTCGGGAAGCGTGGCGCTTTC
TCATAGCTCACGCTGTAGGTATCTCAGTTCGGTGTAGGTCGTTCGCTCCAAGCTGGGCTGTGTGCACGAA
CCCCCCGTTCAGCCCGACCGCTGCGCCTTATCCGGTAACTATCGTCTTGAGTCCAACCCGGTAAGACACG
ACTTATCGCCACTGGCAGCAGCCACTGGTAACAGGATTAGCAGAGCGAGGTATGTAGGCGGTGCTACAGA
GTTCTTGAAGTGGTGGCCTAACTACGGCTACACTAGAAGAACAGTATTTGGTATCTGCGCTCTGCTGAAG
CCAGTTACCTTCGGAAAAAGAGTTGGTAGCTCTTGATCCGGCAAACAAACCACCGCTGGTAGCGGTGGTT
TTTTTGTTTGCAAGCAGCAGATTACGCGCAGAAAAAAAGGATCTCAAGAAGATCCTTTGATCTTTTCTAC
GGGGTCTGACGCTCAGTGGAACGAAAACTCACGTTAAGGGATTTTGGTCATGAGATTATCAAAAAGGATC
TTCACCTAGATCCTTTTAAATTAAAAATGAAGTTTTAAATCAATCTAAAGTATATATGAGTAAACTTGGT
CTGACAGTTACCAATGCTTAATCAGTGAGGCACCTATCTCAGCGATCTGTCTATTTCGTTCATCCATAGT
TGCCTGACTCCCCGTCGTGTAGATAACTACGATACGGGAGGGCTTACCATCTGGCCCCAGTGCTGCAATG
ATACCGCGAGACCCACGCTCACCGGCTCCAGATTTATCAGCAATAAACCAGCCAGCCGGAAGGGCCGAGC
GCAGAAGTGGTCCTGCAACTTTATCCGCCTCCATCCAGTCTATTAATTGTTGCCGGGAAGCTAGAGTAAG
TAGTTCGCCAGTTAATAGTTTGCGCAACGTTGTTGCCATTGCTACAGGCATCGTGGTGTCACGCTCGTCG
TTTGGTATGGCTTCATTCAGCTCCGGTTCCCAACGATCAAGGCGAGTTACATGATCCCCCATGTTGTGCA
AAAAAGCGGTTAGCTCCTTCGGTCCTCCGATCGTTGTCAGAAGTAAGTTGGCCGCAGTGTTATCACTCAT
GGTTATGGCAGCACTGCATAATTCTCTTACTGTCATGCCATCCGTAAGATGCTTTTCTGTGACTGGTGAG
TACTCAACCAAGTCATTCTGAGAATAGTGTATGCGGCGACCGAGTTGCTCTTGCCCGGCGTCAATACGGG
ATAATACCGCGCCACATAGCAGAACTTTAAAAGTGCTCATCATTGGAAAACGTTCTTCGGGGCGAAAACT
CTCAAGGATCTTACCGCTGTTGAGATCCAGTTCGATGTAACCCACTCGTGCACCCAACTGATCTTCAGCA
TCTTTTACTTTCACCAGCGTTTCTGGGTGAGCAAAAACAGGAAGGCAAAATGCCGCAAAAAAGGGAATAA
GGGCGACACGGAAATGTTGAATACTCATACTCTTCCTTTTTCAATATTATTGAAGCATTTATCAGGGTTA
TTGTCTCATGAGCGGATACATATTTGAATGTATTTAGAAAAATAAACAAATAGGGGTTCCGCGCACATTT
CCCCGAAAAGTGCCACCTGACGTCGACGGATCGGGAGATCTCCCGATCCCCTATGGTGCACTCTCAGTAC
AATCTGCTCTGATGCCGCATAGTTAAGCCAGTATCTGCTCCCTGCTTGTGTGTTGGAGGTCGCTGAGTAG
TGCGCGAGCAAAATTTAAGCTACAACAAGG
Features (pLannotate 1.2.2; 20 found; start..end, strand, type, name):
     89..468     +  enhancer       CMV enhancer: human cytomegalovirus immediate early enhancer
    469..672     +  promoter       CMV promoter: human cytomegalovirus (CMV) immediate early promoter
    668..701     +  LTR            5' LTR (truncated) (fragment): truncated 5' long terminal repeat (LTR) from HIV-1
    717..735     +  promoter       T7 promoter: promoter for bacteriophage T7 RNA polymerase
    789..1301    +  CDS            Nluc: NanoLuc® luciferase human codon-optimized
   1421..1645    +  polyA_signal   bGH poly(A) signal: bovine growth hormone polyadenylation signal
   1649..1670    +  promoter       SV40 promoter (fragment): SV40 enhancer and early promoter
   1691..2119    +  rep_origin     f1 ori (sequence partly withheld): f1 bacteriophage origin of replication; arrow indicates direction of (+) strand synthesis
   2133..2462    +  promoter       SV40 promoter: SV40 enhancer and early promoter
   2529..3320    +  CDS            neo: KKA2_KLEPN - Also known as kan, nptII. Experimental evidence at protein level: Swiss-Prot protein existence level 1. Resistance to kanamycin, neomycin, paromomycin, ribostamycin, butirosin and gentamicin B. From Klebsiella pneumoniae.
   3344..3502    +  CDS            ble (fragment): BLE_KLEPN - Experimental evidence at protein level: Swiss-Prot protein existence level 1. Binding protein with a strong affinity to the bleomycin family of antibiotics. Binds to CL990; an antimitotic-antibiotic compound. From Klebsiella pneumoniae.
   3497..3618    +  polyA_signal   SV40 poly(A) signal: SV40 polyadenylation signal
   3691..3707    -  protein_bind   lac operator: The lac repressor binds to the lac operator to inhibit transcription in E. coli. This inhibition can be relieved by adding lactose or isopropyl-β-D-thiogalactopyranoside (IPTG). lac repressor encoded by lacI
   3715..3745    -  promoter       lac promoter: promoter for the E. coli lac operon
   3760..3781    -  protein_bind   CAP binding site: CAP binding activates transcription in the presence of cAMP. E. coli catabolite activator protein
   3794..3886    -  CDS            lacI (fragment): lac repressor; lacI; The lac repressor binds to the lac operator to inhibit transcription in E. coli. This inhibition can be relieved by adding lactose or isopropyl-β-D-thiogalactopyranoside (IPTG).
   4069..4657    -  rep_origin     ori: high-copy-number ColE1/pMB1/pBR322/pUC origin of replication
   4828..5688    -  CDS            AmpR: β-lactamase; bla; confers resistance to ampicillin, carbenicillin, and related antibiotics
   5689..5793    -  promoter       AmpR promoter: bla
   5852..5904    -  misc_feature   bom (fragment): basis of mobility region from pBR322
