[The description below was written by a language model from this plasmid's Addgene catalogue record and pLannotate feature annotations shown in this document.]
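Description:
pcDNA3.1 NL is a mammalian expression plasmid of about 6 kb, built on the pcDNA3.1 backbone, that produces NanoLuc luciferase on its own as a control construct. It is maintained in E. coli through a high-copy ColE1/pUC-type origin and selected with ampicillin via the β-lactamase gene. An f1 origin is also present, allowing single-stranded DNA production. For mammalian cells, an SV40 early promoter drives a neomycin phosphotransferase gene ending in an SV40 polyadenylation signal, so stably transfected cells can be selected with G418. Small annotated fragments (HIV-1 LTR, ble, lacI, bom, and the lac promoter/operator region) appear to be backbone remnants or short sequence matches rather than functional payload elements.

The expression cassette consists of the human cytomegalovirus immediate-early enhancer and promoter, followed by a T7 promoter that could support in vitro transcription, then the human codon-optimized NanoLuc coding sequence and the bovine growth hormone polyadenylation signal. The insert was placed between NheI and HindIII sites, both retained. The catalogue entry lists an N-terminal c-Myc tag on NanoLuc. The feature table does not annotate this tag separately, although there is unannotated sequence just upstream of the luciferase open reading frame where it could lie.

The associated work describes a double-readout, bioluminescence-based two-hybrid method for quantifying protein-protein interactions in mammalian cells. In that setting, a vector expressing unfused NanoLuc presumably serves as a donor-only or background control against which NanoLuc fusion proteins are compared, though the record states only that it is a NanoLuc control expression vector.
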