Addgene plasmid #113442: pcDNA3.1 NL
Purpose: NanoLuc control expression vector
Depositing lab: Erich Wanker. Depositing organization: Max-Delbrueck-Centrum fuer Molekulare Medizin (MDC). Publication: LuTHy: a double-readout bioluminescence-based two-hybrid technology for quantitative mapping of protein-protein interactions in mammalian cells. Trepte P, Kruse S, Kostova S, Hoffmann S, Buntru A, Tempelmeier A, Secker C, Diez L, Schulz A, Klockmeier K, Zenkner M, Golusik S, Rau K, Schnoegl S, Garner CC, Wanker EE. Mol Syst Biol. 2018 Jul 11;14(7):e8071. doi: 10.15252/msb.20178071. PubMed 29997244.
Backbone
  Vector backbone: pcDNA3.1
  Backbone size w/o insert (bp): 5428
  Total vector size (bp): 5967
  Vector type: Mammalian Expression, Luciferase
  Selectable markers: Neomycin (select with G418)
Growth in bacteria
  Bacterial resistance: Ampicillin, 100 μg/mL
  Growth temperature: 37°C
  Growth strain: DH5alpha
  Copy number: High Copy
Gene/Insert
  Gene/Insert name: NanoLuc
  Insert size (bp): 510
  Promoter: CMV
  Tag / fusion protein: cmyc (N terminal on insert)
  Cloning method: Restriction Enzyme; 5′ cloning site NheI (not destroyed); 3′ cloning site HindIII (not destroyed)
  Sequencing primers: 5′ GCAAATGGGCGGTAGGCGT; 3′ TAGAAGGCACAGTCGAGGCT
Terms and licenses: Academic/Nonprofit Terms; Industry Terms: Not Available to Industry
How to cite: pcDNA3.1 NL was a gift from Erich Wanker (Addgene plasmid # 113442 ; http://n2t.net/addgene:113442 ; RRID:Addgene_113442)
