LOCUS       Exported 5967 bp ds-DNA circular SYN 12-MAY-2021
DEFINITION  NanoLuc control expression vector.
ACCESSION   .
VERSION     .
KEYWORDS    pcDNA3.1 NL
SOURCE      synthetic DNA construct
  ORGANISM  synthetic DNA construct
REFERENCE   1 (bases 1 to 5967)
  AUTHORS   Trepte P, Kruse S, Kostova S, Hoffmann S, Buntru A, Tempelmeier A,
            Secker C, Diez L, Schulz A, Klockmeier K, Zenkner M, Golusik S, Rau
            K, Schnoegl S, Garner CC, Wanker EE.
  TITLE     LuTHy: a double‐readout bioluminescence‐based two‐hybrid technology
            for quantitative mapping of protein–protein interactions in
            mammalian cells
  JOURNAL   Molecular Systems Biology (2018) 14, e8071
REFERENCE   2 (bases 1 to 5967)
  AUTHORS   .
  TITLE     Direct Submission
  JOURNAL   Exported May 12, 2021 from SnapGene Server 1.1.58
            http://www.snapgene.com
FEATURES             Location/Qualifiers
     source          1..5967
                     /organism="synthetic DNA construct"
                     /mol_type="other DNA"
     primer_bind     complement(44..63)
                     /label=pRS-marker
                     /note="pRS vectors, use to sequence yeast selectable
                     marker"
     enhancer        235..614
                     /label=CMV enhancer
                     /note="human cytomegalovirus immediate early enhancer"
     promoter        615..818
                     /label=CMV promoter
                     /note="human cytomegalovirus (CMV) immediate early
                     promoter"
     primer_bind     769..789
                     /label=CMV-F
                     /note="Human CMV immediate early promoter, forward primer"
     primer_bind     863..882
                     /label=T7
                     /note="T7 promoter, forward primer"
     promoter        863..881
                     /label=T7 promoter
                     /note="promoter for bacteriophage T7 RNA polymerase"
     CDS             907..936
                     /codon_start=1
                     /product="Myc (human c-Myc proto-oncogene) epitope tag"
                     /label=Myc
                     /translation="EQKLISEEDL"
     CDS             937..1449
                     /codon_start=1
                     /product="NanoLuc(R) luciferase"
                     /label=Nluc
                     /note="human codon-optimized"
                     /translation="VFTLEDFVGDWRQTAGYNLDQVLEQGGVSSLFQNLGVSVTPIQRI
                     VLSGENGLKIDIHVIIPYEGLSGDQMGQIEKIFKVVYPVDDHHFKVILHYGTLVIDGVT
                     PNMIDYFGRPYEGIAVFDGKKITVTGTLWNGNKIIDERLINPDGSLLFRVTINGVTGWR
                     LCERILA"
     primer_bind     complement(1561..1578)
                     /label=BGH-rev
                     /note="Bovine growth hormone terminator, reverse primer.
                     Also called BGH reverse"
     polyA_signal    1567..1791
                     /label=bGH poly(A) signal
                     /note="bovine growth hormone polyadenylation signal"
     rep_origin      1837..2265
                     /direction=RIGHT
                     /label=f1 ori
                     /note="f1 bacteriophage origin of replication; arrow
                     indicates direction of (+) strand synthesis"
     primer_bind     complement(1924..1943)
                     /label=F1ori-R
                     /note="F1 origin, reverse primer"
     primer_bind     2134..2155
                     /label=F1ori-F
                     /note="F1 origin, forward primer"
     primer_bind     complement(2274..2294)
                     /label=pBABE 3'
                     /note="SV40 enhancer, reverse primer for pBABE vectors"
     promoter        2279..2608
                     /label=SV40 promoter
                     /note="SV40 enhancer and early promoter"
     rep_origin      2459..2594
                     /label=SV40 ori
                     /note="SV40 origin of replication"
     primer_bind     2521..2540
                     /label=SV40pro-F
                     /note="SV40 promoter/origin, forward primer"
     CDS             2675..3469
                     /codon_start=1
                     /gene="aph(3')-II (or nptII)"
                     /product="aminoglycoside phosphotransferase from Tn5"
                     /label=NeoR/KanR
                     /note="confers resistance to neomycin, kanamycin, and G418
                     (Geneticin(R))"
                     /translation="MIEQDGLHAGSPAAWVERLFGYDWAQQTIGCSDAAVFRLSAQGRP
                     VLFVKTDLSGALNELQDEAARLSWLATTGVPCAAVLDVVTEAGRDWLLLGEVPGQDLLS
                     SHLAPAEKVSIMADAMRRLHTLDPATCPFDHQAKHRIERARTRMEAGLVDQDDLDEEHQ
                     GLAPAELFARLKARMPDGEDLVVTHGDACLPNIMVENGRFSGFIDCGRLGVADRYQDIA
                     LATRDIAEELGGEWADRFLVLYGIAAPDSQRIAFYRLLDEFF"
     primer_bind     complement(2729..2748)
                     /label=Neo-R
                     /note="Neomycin resistance gene, reverse primer"
     primer_bind     3339..3358
                     /label=Neo-F
                     /note="Neomycin resistance gene, forward primer"
     polyA_signal    3643..3764
                     /label=SV40 poly(A) signal
                     /note="SV40 polyadenylation signal"
     primer_bind     complement(3680..3699)
                     /label=SV40pA-R
                     /note="SV40 polyA, reverse primer"
     primer_bind     3734..3753
                     /label=EBV-rev
                     /note="SV40 polyA terminator, reverse primer"
     primer_bind     complement(3813..3829)
                     /label=M13 rev
                     /note="common sequencing primer, one of multiple similar
                     variants"
     primer_bind     complement(3813..3829)
                     /label=M13 Reverse
                     /note="In lacZ gene. Also called M13-rev"
     primer_bind     complement(3826..3848)
                     /label=M13/pUC Reverse
                     /note="In lacZ gene"
     protein_bind    3837..3853
                     /label=lac operator
                     /bound_moiety="lac repressor encoded by lacI"
                     /note="The lac repressor binds to the lac operator to
                     inhibit transcription in E. coli. This inhibition can be
                     relieved by adding lactose or
                     isopropyl-beta-D-thiogalactopyranoside (IPTG)."
     promoter        complement(3861..3891)
                     /label=lac promoter
                     /note="promoter for the E. coli lac operon"
     protein_bind    3906..3927
                     /label=CAP binding site
                     /bound_moiety="E. coli catabolite activator protein"
                     /note="CAP binding activates transcription in the presence
                     of cAMP."
     primer_bind     complement(4044..4061)
                     /label=L4440
                     /note="L4440 vector, forward primer"
     rep_origin      complement(4215..4800)
                     /direction=LEFT
                     /label=ori
                     /note="high-copy-number ColE1/pMB1/pBR322/pUC origin of
                     replication"
     primer_bind     complement(4295..4314)
                     /label=pBR322ori-F
                     /note="pBR322 origin, forward primer"
     CDS             complement(4971..5831)
                     /codon_start=1
                     /gene="bla"
                     /product="beta-lactamase"
                     /label=AmpR
                     /note="confers resistance to ampicillin, carbenicillin, and
                     related antibiotics"
                     /translation="MSIQHFRVALIPFFAAFCLPVFAHPETLVKVKDAEDQLGARVGYI
                     ELDLNSGKILESFRPEERFPMMSTFKVLLCGAVLSRIDAGQEQLGRRIHYSQNDLVEYS
                     PVTEKHLTDGMTVRELCSAAITMSDNTAANLLLTTIGGPKELTAFLHNMGDHVTRLDRW
                     EPELNEAIPNDERDTTMPVAMATTLRKLLTGELLTLASRQQLIDWMEADKVAGPLLRSA
                     LPAGWFIADKSGAGERGSRGIIAALGPDGKPSRIVVIYTTGSQATMDERNRQIAEIGAS
                     LIKHW"
     primer_bind     5594..5613
                     /label=Amp-R
                     /note="Ampicillin resistance gene, reverse primer"
     promoter        complement(5832..5936)
                     /gene="bla"
                     /label=AmpR promoter
ORIGIN
        1 gacggatcgg gagatctccc gatcccctat ggtgcactct cagtacaatc tgctctgatg
       61 ccgcatagtt aagccagtat ctgctccctg cttgtgtgtt ggaggtcgct gagtagtgcg
      121 cgagcaaaat ttaagctaca acaaggcaag gcttgaccga caattgcatg aagaatctgc
      181 ttagggttag gcgttttgcg ctgcttcgcg atgtacgggc cagatatacg cgttgacatt
      241 gattattgac tagttattaa tagtaatcaa ttacggggtc attagttcat agcccatata
      301 tggagttccg cgttacataa cttacggtaa atggcccgcc tggctgaccg cccaacgacc
      361 cccgcccatt gacgtcaata atgacgtatg ttcccatagt aacgccaata gggactttcc
      421 attgacgtca atgggtggag tatttacggt aaactgccca cttggcagta catcaagtgt
      481 atcatatgcc aagtacgccc cctattgacg tcaatgacgg taaatggccc gcctggcatt
      541 atgcccagta catgacctta tgggactttc ctacttggca gtacatctac gtattagtca
      601 tcgctattac catggtgatg cggttttggc agtacatcaa tgggcgtgga tagcggtttg
      661 actcacgggg atttccaagt ctccacccca ttgacgtcaa tgggagtttg ttttggcacc
      721 aaaatcaacg ggactttcca aaatgtcgta acaactccgc cccattgacg caaatgggcg
      781 gtaggcgtgt acggtgggag gtctatataa gcagagctct ctggctaact agagaaccca
      841 ctgcttactg gcttatcgaa attaatacga ctcactatag ggagacccaa gctggctagc
      901 accatggaac agaaactgat ctctgaagaa gacctggtct tcacactcga agatttcgtt
      961 ggggactggc gacagacagc cggctacaac ctggaccaag tccttgaaca gggaggtgtg
     1021 tccagtttgt ttcagaatct cggggtgtcc gtaactccga tccaaaggat tgtcctgagc
     1081 ggtgaaaatg ggctgaagat cgacatccat gtcatcatcc cgtatgaagg tctgagcggc
     1141 gaccaaatgg gccagatcga aaaaattttt aaggtggtgt accctgtgga tgatcatcac
     1201 tttaaggtga tcctgcacta tggcacactg gtaatcgacg gggttacgcc gaacatgatc
     1261 gactatttcg gacggccgta tgaaggcatc gccgtgttcg acggcaaaaa gatcactgta
     1321 acagggaccc tgtggaacgg caacaaaatt atcgacgagc gcctgatcaa ccccgacggc
     1381 tccctgctgt tccgagtaac catcaacgga gtgaccggct ggcggctgtg cgaacgcatt
     1441 ctggcgtgaa agcttggtac cgagctcgga tccactagtc cagtgtggtg gaattctgca
     1501 gatatccagc acagtggcgg ccgctcgagt ctagagggcc cgtttaaacc cgctgatcag
     1561 cctcgactgt gccttctagt tgccagccat ctgttgtttg cccctccccc gtgccttcct
     1621 tgaccctgga aggtgccact cccactgtcc tttcctaata aaatgaggaa attgcatcgc
     1681 attgtctgag taggtgtcat tctattctgg ggggtggggt ggggcaggac agcaaggggg
     1741 aggattggga agacaatagc aggcatgctg gggatgcggt gggctctatg gcttctgagg
     1801 cggaaagaac cagctggggc tctagggggt atccccnnnn nnnnnnnnnn nnnnnnnnnn
     1861 nnnnnnnnnn nnnnnnnnnn nnnnnnnnnn nnnnnnnnnn nnnnnnnnnn nnnnnnnnnn
     1921 nnnnnnnnnn nnnnnnnnnn nnnnnnnnnn nnnnnnnnnn cnnnnnnnnn nnnnnnnnnn
     1981 nnnnnnnnnn nnnnnnnnnn nnnnnnnnnn nnnnnnnnnn nnnnnnnnnn nnnnnnnnnn
     2041 nnnnnnnnnn nnannnnnnn nnnnnnnnnn nnnnnnnnnn nnnnnnnnnn nnnnnnnnnn
     2101 nncctttgac gttggagtcc acgttcttta atagtggact cttgttccaa actggaacaa
     2161 cactcaaccc tatctcggtc tattcttttg atttataagg gattttgccg atttcggcct
     2221 attggttaaa aaatgagctg atttaacaaa aatttaacgc gaattaattc tgtggaatgt
     2281 gtgtcagtta gggtgtggaa agtccccagg ctccccagca ggcagaagta tgcaaagcat
     2341 gcatctcaat tagtcagcaa ccaggtgtgg aaagtcccca ggctccccag caggcagaag
     2401 tatgcaaagc atgcatctca attagtcagc aaccatagtc ccgcccctaa ctccgcccat
     2461 cccgccccta actccgccca gttccgccca ttctccgccc catggctgac taattttttt
     2521 tatttatgca gaggccgagg ccgcctctgc ctctgagcta ttccagaagt agtgaggagg
     2581 cttttttgga ggcctaggct tttgcaaaaa gctcccggga gcttgtatat ccattttcgg
     2641 atctgatcaa gagacaggat gaggatcgtt tcgcatgatt gaacaagatg gattgcacgc
     2701 aggttctccg gccgcttggg tggagaggct attcggctat gactgggcac aacagacaat
     2761 cggctgctct gatgccgccg tgttccggct gtcagcgcag gggcgcccgg ttctttttgt
     2821 caagaccgac ctgtccggtg ccctgaatga actgcaggac gaggcagcgc ggctatcgtg
     2881 gctggccacg acgggcgttc cttgcgcagc tgtgctcgac gttgtcactg aagcgggaag
     2941 ggactggctg ctattgggcg aagtgccggg gcaggatctc ctgtcatctc accttgctcc
     3001 tgccgagaaa gtatccatca tggctgatgc aatgcggcgg ctgcatacgc ttgatccggc
     3061 tacctgccca ttcgaccacc aagcgaaaca tcgcatcgag cgagcacgta ctcggatgga
     3121 agccggtctt gtcgatcagg atgatctgga cgaagagcat caggggctcg cgccagccga
     3181 actgttcgcc aggctcaagg cgcgcatgcc cgacggcgag gatctcgtcg tgacccatgg
     3241 cgatgcctgc ttgccgaata tcatggtgga aaatggccgc ttttctggat tcatcgactg
     3301 tggccggctg ggtgtggcgg accgctatca ggacatagcg ttggctaccc gtgatattgc
     3361 tgaagagctt ggcggcgaat gggctgaccg cttcctcgtg ctttacggta tcgccgctcc
     3421 cgattcgcag cgcatcgcct tctatcgcct tcttgacgag ttcttctgag cgggactctg
     3481 gggttcgaaa tgaccgacca agcgacgccc aacctgccat cacgagattt cgattccacc
     3541 gccgccttct atgaaaggtt gggcttcgga atcgttttcc gggacgccgg ctggatgatc
     3601 ctccagcgcg gggatctcat gctggagttc ttcgcccacc ccaacttgtt tattgcagct
     3661 tataatggtt acaaataaag caatagcatc acaaatttca caaataaagc atttttttca
     3721 ctgcattcta gttgtggttt gtccaaactc atcaatgtat cttatcatgt ctgtataccg
     3781 tcgacctcta gctagagctt ggcgtaatca tggtcatagc tgtttcctgt gtgaaattgt
     3841 tatccgctca caattccaca caacatacga gccggaagca taaagtgtaa agcctggggt
     3901 gcctaatgag tgagctaact cacattaatt gcgttgcgct cactgcccgc tttccagtcg
     3961 ggaaacctgt cgtgccagct gcattaatga atcggccaac gcgcggggag aggcggtttg
     4021 cgtattgggc gctcttccgc ttcctcgctc actgactcgc tgcgctcggt cgttcggctg
     4081 cggcgagcgg tatcagctca ctcaaaggcg gtaatacggt tatccacaga atcaggggat
     4141 aacgcaggaa agaacatgtg agcaaaaggc cagcaaaagg ccaggaaccg taaaaaggcc
     4201 gcgttgctgg cgtttttcca taggctccgc ccccctgacg agcatcacaa aaatcgacgc
     4261 tcaagtcaga ggtggcgaaa cccgacagga ctataaagat accaggcgtt tccccctgga
     4321 agctccctcg tgcgctctcc tgttccgacc ctgccgctta ccggatacct gtccgccttt
     4381 ctcccttcgg gaagcgtggc gctttctcat agctcacgct gtaggtatct cagttcggtg
     4441 taggtcgttc gctccaagct gggctgtgtg cacgaacccc ccgttcagcc cgaccgctgc
     4501 gccttatccg gtaactatcg tcttgagtcc aacccggtaa gacacgactt atcgccactg
     4561 gcagcagcca ctggtaacag gattagcaga gcgaggtatg taggcggtgc tacagagttc
     4621 ttgaagtggt ggcctaacta cggctacact agaagaacag tatttggtat ctgcgctctg
     4681 ctgaagccag ttaccttcgg aaaaagagtt ggtagctctt gatccggcaa acaaaccacc
     4741 gctggtagcg gtttttttgt ttgcaagcag cagattacgc gcagaaaaaa aggatctcaa
     4801 gaagatcctt tgatcttttc tacggggtct gacgctcagt ggaacgaaaa ctcacgttaa
     4861 gggattttgg tcatgagatt atcaaaaagg atcttcacct agatcctttt aaattaaaaa
     4921 tgaagtttta aatcaatcta aagtatatat gagtaaactt ggtctgacag ttaccaatgc
     4981 ttaatcagtg aggcacctat ctcagcgatc tgtctatttc gttcatccat agttgcctga
     5041 ctccccgtcg tgtagataac tacgatacgg gagggcttac catctggccc cagtgctgca
     5101 atgataccgc gagacccacg ctcaccggct ccagatttat cagcaataaa ccagccagcc
     5161 ggaagggccg agcgcagaag tggtcctgca actttatccg cctccatcca gtctattaat
     5221 tgttgccggg aagctagagt aagtagttcg ccagttaata gtttgcgcaa cgttgttgcc
     5281 attgctacag gcatcgtggt gtcacgctcg tcgtttggta tggcttcatt cagctccggt
     5341 tcccaacgat caaggcgagt tacatgatcc cccatgttgt gcaaaaaagc ggttagctcc
     5401 ttcggtcctc cgatcgttgt cagaagtaag ttggccgcag tgttatcact catggttatg
     5461 gcagcactgc ataattctct tactgtcatg ccatccgtaa gatgcttttc tgtgactggt
     5521 gagtactcaa ccaagtcatt ctgagaatag tgtatgcggc gaccgagttg ctcttgcccg
     5581 gcgtcaatac gggataatac cgcgccacat agcagaactt taaaagtgct catcattgga
     5641 aaacgttctt cggggcgaaa actctcaagg atcttaccgc tgttgagatc cagttcgatg
     5701 taacccactc gtgcacccaa ctgatcttca gcatctttta ctttcaccag cgtttctggg
     5761 tgagcaaaaa caggaaggca aaatgccgca aaaaagggaa taagggcgac acggaaatgt
     5821 tgaatactca tactcttcct ttttcaatat tattgaagca tttatcaggg ttattgtctc
     5881 atgagcggat acatatttga atgtatttag aaaaataaac aaataggggt tccgcgcaca
     5941 tttccccgaa aagtgccacc tgacgtc
//
